>Addgene plasmid #211947 | pDMN1trpA | addgene full sequence | sequence record 430192 | Addgene NGS Result
TATCACAGTTAAATTGCTAACGCAGTCAGGCACCGTGTATGAAATCTAACAATGCGCTCATCGTCATCCT
CGGCACCGTCACCCTGGATGCTGTAGGCATAGGCTTGGTTATGCCGGTACTGCCGGGCCTCTTGCGGGAT
ATCGTCCATTCCGACAGCATCGCCAGTCACTATGGCGTGCTGCTAGCGCTATATGCGTTGATGCAATTTC
TATGCGCACCCGTTCTCGGAGCACTGTCCGACCGCTTTGGCCGCCGCCCAGTCCTGCTCGCTTCGCTACT
TGGAGCCACTATCGACTACGCGATCATGGCGACCACACCCGTCCTGTGGATCCTCTACGCCGGACGCATC
GTGGCCGGCATCACCGGCGCCACAGGTGCGGTTGCTGGCGCCTATATCGCCGACATCACCGATGGGGAAG
ATCGGGCTCGCCACTTCGGGCTCATGAGCGCTTGTTTCGGCGTGGGTATGGTGGCAGGCCCCGTGGCCGG
GGGACTGTTGGGCGCCATCTCCTTGCATGCACCATTCCTTGCGGCGGCGGTGCTCAACGGCCTCAACCTA
CTACTGGGCTGCTTCCTAATGCAGGAGTCGCATAAGGGAGAGCGTCGACCGATGCCCTTGAGAGCCTTCA
ACCCAGTCAGCTCCTTCCGGTGGGCGCGGGGCATGACTATCGTCGCCGCACTTATGACTGTCTTCTTTAT
CATGCAACTCGTAGGACAGGTGCCGGCAGCGCTCTGGGTCATTTTCGGCGAGGACCGCTTTCGCTGGAGC
GCGACGATGATCGGCCTGTCGCTTGCGGTATTCGGAATCTTGCACGCCCTCGCTCAAGCCTTCGTCACTG
GTCCCGCCACCAAACGTTTCGGCGAGAAGCAGGCCATTATCGCCGGCATGGCGGCCGACGCGCTGGGCTA
CGTCTTGCTGGCGTTCGCGACGCGAGGCTGGATGGCCTTCCCCATTATGATTCTTCTCGCTTCCGGCGGC
ATCGGGATGCCCGCGTTGCAGGCCATGCTGTCCAGGCAGGTAGATGACGACCATCAGGGACAGCTTCAAG
GATCGCTCGCGGCTCTTACCAGCCTAACTTCGATCATTGGACCGCTGATCGTCACGGCGATTTATGCCGC
CTCGGCGAGCACATGGAACGGGTTGGCATGGATTGTAGGCGCCGCCCTATACCTTGTCTGCCTCCCCGCG
TTGCGTCGCGGTGCATGGAGCCGGGCCACCTCGACCTGAATGGAAGCCGGCGGCACCTCGCTAACGGATT
CACCACTCCAAGAATTGGAGCCAATCAATTCTTGCGGAGAACTGTGAATGCGCAAACCAACCCTTGGCAG
AACGTATCCATCGCGTCCGCCATCTCCAGCAGCCGCACGCGGCGCATCTCGGGCAGCGTTGGGTCCTGGC
CACGGGTGCGCATGATCGTGCTCCTGTCGTTGAGGACCCGGCTAGGCTGGCGGGGTTGCCTTACTGGTTA
GCAGAATGAATCACCGATACGCGAGCGAACGTGAAGCGACTGCTGCTGCAAAACGTCTGCGACCTGAGCA
ACAACATGAATGGTCTTCGGTTTCCGTGTTTCGTAAAGTCTGGAAACGCGGAAGTCAGCGCCCTGCACCA
TTATGTTCCGGATCTGCATCGCAGGATGCTGCTGGCTACCCTGTGGAACACCTACATCTGTATTAACGAA
GCGCTGGCATTGACCCTGAGTGATTTTTCTCTGGTCCCGCCGCATCCATACCGCCAGTTGTTTACCCTCA
CAACGTTCCAGTAACCGGGCATGTTCATCATCAGTAACCCGTATCGTGAGCATCCTCTCTCGTTTCATCG
GTATCATTACCCCCATGAACAGAAATCCCCCTTACACGGAGGCATCAGTGACCAAACAGGAAAAAACCGC
CCTTAACATGGCCCGCTTTATCAGAAGCCAGACATTAACGCTTCTGGAGAAACTCAACGAGCTGGACGCG
GATGAACAGGCAGACATCTGTGAATCGCTTCACGACCACGCTGATGAGCTTTACCGCAGCTGCCTCGCGC
GTTTCGGTGATGACGGTGAAAACCTCTGACACATGCAGCTCCCGGAGACGGTCACAGCTTGTCTGTAAGC
GGATGCCGGGAGCAGACAAGCCCGTCAGGGCGCGTCAGCGGGTGTTGGCAGGTGTCGGGGCGCAGCCATG
ACCCAGTCACCCCATGGTGCAGTATGAAGGCGGCGGAGCCGACACCACGGCCACCGATATTATTTGCCCG
ATGTACGCGCGCGTGGATGAAGACCAGCCCTTCCCGGCTTTATCAAAAAGAGTATTGACTTAAAGTCTAA
CCTATAGGATACTTACAGCGATGGAGAGGTGTAGTGGTAACCAGAAGATAATATGGCTTTCGCTACCTGG
AGAGACGCGCCCGCTGATCCTTTGCGAATACGCCCACGCGATGGGTAACAGTCTTGGCGGTTTCGCTAAA
TACTGGCAGGCGTTTCGTCAGTATCCCCGTTTACAGGGCGGCTTCGTCTGGGACTGGGTGGATCAGTCGC
TGATTAAATATGATGAAAACGGCAACCCGTGGTACCGGCTTACGGCGGTGATTTTTGCGATACGCCGAAC
GTCGATCGAGCTCAACGCAATTATCGCCAGTTCTGTATGAACGGTCTGGTCTTTGCCGACCGCACGTCGC
ATCCAGCGCTGACGGAAGCAAAACACCAGCAGCAGTTTTTCAGTTCCGTTTATCCGGGCAAACCATCGAA
GTGACCAGCGAATACCTGTTCCGTCATAGCGATAACGAGCTCCTGCACTGGATGGTGGCGCTGGATGGTA
AGCCGCTGGCAAGCGGTGAAGTGCCTCTGGATGTCGCTCCACAAGGTAAACAGTTGATTGAACTGTCTGA
ACTACCGCAGCCGGAGAGCGCCGGGCAACTCTGGCTCACAGTACGCGTAGTGCAACCGAACGCGACCGCA
TGGTCAGAACTAGATGTACAGAAGTCAGATTAGCAGTAGCGTCTGGCGGAAATTGTGAGCGGATAACAAT
TAAACCTCAGTGTGACGCTCCCCGCCGCGTCCCACGCCATCCCGCATCTGACCACCAGCGAAATGGATTT
TTGCACTCGAGCTGGGTAATAAGCGTTGGCCCCGACAACTCCATCTGCTTCTTCCGTGCGAGATGTGGAT
TGGCGATAAAAAACAACTGCTGACGCCGCTGCGCGATCAGTTCACCCGTGCACCGCTGGATAACGACATT
GGCGTAAGTGAAGCGACCCGCATTGACCCTAACGCCTGGGTCGAACACTGGAAGGCGGCGGGCCATTACC
AGGCCGAAGCAGCGCGCCGCTTGCGATTTCGACCAACAGCTGCTGATGCGGTGCTGATTACGACCGCTCA
CGCGTGGCAGCATCAGGGGAAAACCTTATTTATCAGCCGGAAGCACCGTGTAACTTCCAGGACATCTATG
ATGGCGATTACCGTTGATGTTGAAGTGGCGAGCGATACACCGCATCCGGCGCGGATTTCTGAAAAGATGT
CGTGCTACTCCATACTCGGGGTCCTGTATGGGCTCGGATTAGCGGCCGCAAGAAAACTATCCCGACCGCC
TTACTGCCGCCTGTTTTGACCGCTGGGATCTGAGCCCGCCTAATGAGCGGGCTTTTTTTTGAACAAAATT
AGCCACTGGATCTACAGAAGCGCGATTGTCGGGCACAGGCTTAACTATGCGGCATCAGAGCAGACAGAGT
ACGACGATTTGCGATGGAACTTGGAGATACCGCACAGATGCGTAAGGAGAAAATACCGCATCAGGCGCTC
TTCCGCTTCCTCGCTCACTGACTCGCTGCGCTCGGTCGTTCGGCTGCGGCGAGCGGTATCAGCTCACTCA
AAGGCGGTAATACGGTTATCCACAGAATCAGGGGATAACGCAGGAAAGAACATGTGAGCAAAAGGCCAGC
AAAAGGCCAGGAACCGTAAAAAGGCCGCGTTGCTGGCGTTTTTCCATAGGCTCCGCCCCCCTGACGAGCA
TCACAAAAATCGACGCTCAAGTCAGAGGTGGCGAAACCCGACAGGACTATAAAGATACCAGGCGTTTCCC
CCTGGAAGCTCCCTCGTGCGCTCTCCTGTTCCGACCCTGCCGCTTACCGGATACCTGTCCGCCTTTCTCC
CTTCGGGAAGCGTGGCGCTTTCTCATAGCTCACGCTGTAGGTATCTCAGTTCGGTGTAGGTCGTTCGCTC
CAAGCTGGGCTGTGTGCACGAACCCCCCGTTCAGCCCGACCGCTGCGCCTTATCCGGTAACTATCGTCTT
GAGTCCAACCCGGTAAGACACGACTTATCGCCACTGGCAGCAGCCACTGGTAACAGGATTAGCAGAGCGA
GGTATGTAGGCGGTGCTACAGAGTTCTTGAAGTGGTGGCCTAACTACGGCTACACTAGAAGGACAGTATT
TGGTATCTGCGCTCTGCTGAAGCCAGTTACCTTCGGAAAAAGAGTTGGTAGCTCTTGATCCGGCAAACAA
ACCACCGCTGGTAGCGGTGGTTTTTTTGTTTGCAAGCAGCAGATTACGCGCAGAAAAAAAGGATCTCAAG
AAGATCCTTTGATCTTTTCTACGGGGTCTGACGCTCAGTGGAACGAAAACTCACGTTAAGGGATTTTGGT
CATGAGATTATCAAAAAGGATCTTCACCTAGATCCTTTTAAATTAAAAATGAAGTTTTAAATCAATCTAA
AGTATATATGAGTAAACTTGGTCTGACAGTTACCAATGCTTAATCAGTGAGGCACCTATCTCAGCGATCT
GTCTATTTCGTTCATCCATAGTTGCCTGACTCCCCGTCGTGTAGATAACTACGATACGGGAGGGCTTACC
ATCTGGCCCCAGTGCTGCAATGATACCGCGAGACCCACGCTCACCGGCTCCAGATTTATCAGCAATAAAC
CAGCCAGCCGGAAGGGCCGAGCGCAGAAGTGGTCCTGCAACTTTATCCGCCTCCATCCAGTCTATTAATT
GTTGCCGGGAAGCTAGAGTAAGTAGTTCGCCAGTTAATAGTTTGCGCAACGTTGTTGCCATTGCTGCAGG
CATCGTGGTGTCACGCTCGTCGTTTGGTATGGCTTCATTCAGCTCCGGTTCCCAACGATCAAGGCGAGTT
ACATGATCCCCCATGTTGTGCAAAAAAGCGGTTAGCTCCTTCGGTCCTCCGATCGTTGTCAGAAGTAAGT
TGGCCGCAGTGTTATCACTCATGGTTATGGCAGCACTGCATAATTCTCTTACTGTCATGCCATCCGTAAG
ATGCTTTTCTGTGACTGGTGAGTACTCAACCAAGTCATTCTGAGAATAGTGTATGCGGCGACCGAGTTGC
TCTTGCCCGGCGTCAACACGGGATAATACCGCGCCACATAGCAGAACTTTAAAAGTGCTCATCATTGGAA
AACGTTCTTCGGGGCGAAAACTCTCAAGGATCTTACCGCTGTTGAGATCCAGTTCGATGTAACCCACTCG
TGCACCCAACTGATCTTCAGCATCTTTTACTTTCACCAGCGTTTCTGGGTGAGCAAAAACAGGAAGGCAA
AATGCCGCAAAAAAGGGAATAAGGGCGACACGGAAATGTTGAATACTCATACTCTTCCTTTTTCAATATT
ATTGAAGCATTTATCAGGGTTATTGTCTCATGAGCGGATACATATTTGAATGTATTTAGAAAAATAAACA
AATAGGGGTTCCGCGCACATTTCCCCGAAAAGTGCCACCTGACGTCTAAGAAACCATTATTATCATGACA
TTAACCTATAAAAATAGGCGTATCACGAGGCCCTTTCGTCTTCAAGAATTCTCATGTTTGACAGCTTATC
ATCGATAAGCTTTAATGCGGTAGTT
Features (pLannotate 1.2.2; 13 found; start..end, strand, type, name):
     39..1229    +  CDS            TcR: tetracycline efflux protein; tet; confers resistance to tetracycline
   1471..1851    -  CDS            YPB1_ECOLX: Protein predicted: Swiss-Prot protein existence level 4. From Escherichia coli.
   1868..2059    +  CDS            rop: Rop protein, which maintains plasmids at low copy number; rop
   2161..2180    +  misc_feature   bom (fragment): basis of mobility region from pBR322
   2186..2279    +  CDS            lacZ (fragment): β-galactosidase; lacZ
   2363..2949    +  CDS            lacZ (fragment): β-galactosidase; lacZ
   2993..3009    +  protein_bind   lac operator: The lac repressor binds to the lac operator to inhibit transcription in E. coli. This inhibition can be relieved by adding lactose or isopropyl-β-D-thiogalactopyranoside (IPTG). lac repressor encoded by lacI
   3678..3704    +  misc_feature   bom (fragment): basis of mobility region from pBR322
   3737..3775    +  misc_feature   bom (fragment): basis of mobility region from pBR322
   3961..4549    -  rep_origin     ori: high-copy-number ColE1/pMB1/pBR322/pUC origin of replication
   4720..5580    -  CDS            AmpR: β-lactamase; bla; confers resistance to ampicillin, carbenicillin, and related antibiotics
   5581..5685    -  promoter       AmpR promoter: bla
   5798..5826    +  promoter       tet promoter: E. coli promoter for tetracycline efflux protein gene
