[The description below was written by a language model from this plasmid's Addgene catalogue record and pLannotate feature annotations shown in this document.]
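Description:
pDMN1trpA is a pBR322-derived bacterial plasmid of about 5.8 kb that serves as a DNA template for in vitro transcription. It retains most of the parental backbone: the ColE1/pMB1-type origin of replication together with the rop gene, whose product keeps copy number low (consistent with the low-copy listing), and the β-lactamase gene with its own promoter for ampicillin selection in E. coli. The annotation also finds an apparently full-length tetracycline efflux gene and the tet promoter, although only ampicillin is listed as the selection. The pBR322 bom (basis of mobility) region appears only as short fragments flanking the inserted DNA, which suggests the Gibson-assembled insert was placed in or near that region.

The payload is a synthetic 1,420 bp cassette named T7A1-O1-trpA. By its name, it combines the T7A1 promoter, a strong bacteriophage T7 early promoter recognised by E. coli RNA polymerase, with the lac O1 operator and the trpA terminator, an intrinsic transcription terminator. The feature table annotates only part of this. It detects a lac operator and two lacZ fragments upstream of it, which may act as spacer or transcribed sequence, but it does not annotate the T7A1 promoter or the trpA terminator, so their exact positions and order cannot be confirmed from the record. An operator bound by lac repressor between a defined promoter and terminator would act as a protein roadblock to elongating polymerase. The record, however, states the purpose only as in vitro transcription and does not describe specific experiments.
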