Addgene plasmid #211947: pDMN1trpA
Purpose: in vitro transcription
Depositing lab: Laura Finzi. Depositing organization: Emory University.
Backbone
  Vector backbone: pBR322
  Vector type: Unspecified
Growth in bacteria
  Bacterial resistance: Ampicillin, 100 μg/mL
  Growth temperature: 37°C
  Growth strain: DH5alpha
  Copy number: Low Copy
Gene/Insert
  Gene/Insert name: T7A1-O1-trpA
  Species: Synthetic
  Insert size (bp): 1420
  Promoter: T7A1
  Cloning method: Gibson Cloning
Terms and licenses: Academic/Nonprofit Terms; Industry Terms: Not Available to Industry
Depositor comments: pDM_N1_400_trpA_sq
How to cite: pDMN1trpA was a gift from Laura Finzi (Addgene plasmid # 211947 ; http://n2t.net/addgene:211947 ; RRID:Addgene_211947)
